>Addgene plasmid #127791 | pMH-HT_CtCHAD-R438A-K441A | addgene full sequence | sequence record 249739 | Addgene NGS Result
TGGCGAATGGG
[124 nt withheld, positions 12-135]
C
[91 nt withheld, positions 137-227]
A
[49 nt withheld, positions 229-277]
CCTTTGACGTTGGAGTCCACGTTCTTT
[37 nt withheld, positions 305-341]
ACCCTATCTCGGTCTATTCTTTTGATTTATAAGGGATTTTGCCGATTTCGGCCTATTGGTTAAAAAATGA
GCTGATTTAACAAAAATTTAACGCGAATTTTAACAAAATATTAACGCTTACAATTTAGGTGGCACTTTTC
GGGGAAATGTGCGCGGAACCCCTATTTGTTTATTTTTCTAAATACATTCAAATATGTATCCGCTCATGAA
TTAATTCTTAGAAAAACTCATCGAGCATCAAATGAAACTGCAATTTATTCATATCAGGATTATCAATACC
ATATTTTTGAAAAAGCCGTTTCTGTAATGAAGGAGAAAACTCACCGAGGCAGTTCCATAGGATGGCAAGA
TCCTGGTATCGGTCTGCGATTCCGACTCGTCCAACATCAATACAACCTATTAATTTCCCCTCGTCAAAAA
TAAGGTTATCAAGTGAGAAATCACCATGAGTGACGACTGAATCCGGTGAGAATGGCAAAAGTTTATGCAT
TTCTTTCCAGACTTGTTCAACAGGCCAGCCATTACGCTCGTCATCAAAATCACTCGCATCAACCAAACCG
TTATTCATTCGTGATTGCGCCTGAGCGAGACGAAATACGCGATCGCTGTTAAAAGGACAATTACAAACAG
GAATCGAATGCAACCGGCGCAGGAACACTGCCAGCGCATCAACAATATTTTCACCTGAATCAGGATATTC
TTCTAATACCTGGAATGCTGTTTTCCCGGGGATCGCAGTGGTGAGTAACCATGCATCATCAGGAGTACGG
ATAAAATGCTTGATGGTCGGAAGAGGCATAAATTCCGTCAGCCAGTTTAGTCTGACCATCTCATCTGTAA
CATCATTGGCAACGCTACCTTTGCCATGTTTCAGAAACAACTCTGGCGCATCGGGCTTCCCATACAATCG
ATAGATTGTCGCACCTGATTGCCCGACATTATCGCGAGCCCATTTATACCCATATAAATCAGCATCCATG
TTGGAATTTAATCGCGGCCTAGAGCAAGACGTTTCCCGTTGAATATGGCTCATAACACCCCTTGTATTAC
TGTTTATGTAAGCAGACAGTTTTATTGTTCATGACCAAAATCCCTTAACGTGAGTTTTCGTTCCACTGAG
CGTCAGACCCCGTAGAAAAGATCAAAGGATCTTCTTGAGATCCTTTTTTTCTGCGCGTAATCTGCTGCTT
GCAAACAAAAAAACCACCGCTACCAGCGGTGGTTTGTTTGCCGGATCAAGAGCTACCAACTCTTTTTCCG
AAGGTAACTGGCTTCAGCAGAGCGCAGATACCAAATACTGTCCTTCTAGTGTAGCCGTAGTTAGGCCACC
ACTTCAAGAACTCTGTAGCACCGCCTACATACCTCGCTCTGCTAATCCTGTTACCAGTGGCTGCTGCCAG
TGGCGATAAGTCGTGTCTTACCGGGTTGGACTCAAGACGATAGTTACCGGATAAGGCGCAGCGGTCGGGC
TGAACGGGGGGTTCGTGCACACAGCCCAGCTTGGAGCGAACGACCTACACCGAACTGAGATACCTACAGC
GTGAGCTATGAGAAAGCGCCACGCTTCCCGAAGGGAGAAAGGCGGACAGGTATCCGGTAAGCGGCAGGGT
CGGAACAGGAGAGCGCACGAGGGAGCTTCCAGGGGGAAACGCCTGGTATCTTTATAGTCCTGTCGGGTTT
CGCCACCTCTGACTTGAGCGTCGATTTTTGTGATGCTCGTCAGGGGGGCGGAGCCTATGGAAAAACGCCA
GCAACGCGGCCTTTTTACGGTTCCTGGCCTTTTGCTGGCCTTTTGCTCACATGTTCTTTCCTGCGTTATC
CCCTGATTCTGTGGATAACCGTATTACCGCCTTTGAGTGAGCTGATACCGCTCGCCGCAGCCGAACGACC
GAGCGCAGCGAGTCAGTGAGCGAGGAAGCGGAAGAGCGCCTGATGCGGTATTTTCTCCTTACGCATCTGT
GCGGTATTTCACACCGCAATGGTGCACTCTCAGTACAATCTGCTCTGATGCCGCATAGTTAAGCCAGTAT
ACACTCCGCTATCGCTACGTGACTGGGTCATGGCTGCGCCCCGACACCCGCCAACACCCGCTGACGCGCC
CTGACGGGCTTGTCTGCTCCCGGCATCCGCTTACAGACAAGCTGTGACCGTCTCCGGGAGCTGCATGTGT
CAGAGGTTTTCACCGTCATCACCGAAACGCGCGAGGCAGCTGCGGTAAAGCTCATCAGCGTGGTCGTGAA
GCGATTCACAGATGTCTGCCTGTTCATCCGCGTCCAGCTCGTTGAGTTTCTCCAGAAGCGTTAATGTCTG
GCTTCTGATAAAGCGGGCCATGTTAAGGGCGGTTTTTTCCTGTTTGGTCACTGATGCCTCCGTGTAAGGG
GGATTTCTGTTCATGGGGGTAATGATACCGATGAAACGAGAGAGGATGCTCACGATACGGGTTACTGATG
ATGAACATGCCCGGTTACTGGAACGTTGTGAGGGTAAACAACTGGCGGTATGGATGCGGCGGGACCAGAG
AAAAATCACTCAGGGTCAATGCCAGCGCTTCGTTAATACAGATGTAGGTGTTCCACAGGGTAGCCAGCAG
CATCCTGCGATGCAGATCCGGAACATAATGGTGCAGGGCGCTGACTTCCGCGTTTCCAGACTTTACGAAA
CACGGAAACCGAAGACCATTCATGTTGTTGCTCAGGTCGCAGACGTTTTGCAGCAGCAGTCGCTTCACGT
TCGCTCGCGTATCGGTGATTCATTCTGCTAACCAGTAAGGCAACCCCGCCAGCCTAGCCGGGTCCTCAAC
GACAGGAGCACGATCATGCGCACCCGTGGGGCCGCCATGCCGGCGATAATGGCCTGCTTCTCGCCGAAAC
GTTTGGTGGCGGGACCAGTGACGAAGGCTTGAGCGAGGGCGTGCAAGATTCCGAATACCGCAAGCGACAG
GCCGATCATCGTCGCGCTCCAGCGAAAGCGGTCCTCGCCGAAAATGACCCAGAGCGCTGCCGGCACCTGT
CCTACGAGTTGCATGATAAAGAAGACAGTCATAAGTGCGGCGACGATAGTCATGCCCCGCGCCCACCGGA
AGGAGCTGACTGGGTTGAAGGCTCTCAAGGGCATCGGTCGAGATCCCGGTGCCTAATGAGTGAGCTAACT
TACATTAATTGCGTTGCGCTCACTGCCCGCTTTCCAGTCGGGAAACCTGTCGTGCCAGCTGCATTAATGA
ATCGGCCAACGCGCGGGGAGAGGCGGTTTGCGTATTGGGCGCCAGGGTGGTTTTTCTTTTCACCAGTGAG
ACGGGCAACAGCTGATTGCCCTTCACCGCCTGGCCCTGAGAGAGTTGCAGCAAGCGGTCCACGCTGGTTT
GCCCCAGCAGGCGAAAATCCTGTTTGATGGTGGTTAACGGCGGGATATAACATGAGCTGTCTTCGGTATC
GTCGTATCCCACTACCGAGATATCCGCACCAACGCGCAGCCCGGACTCGGTAATGGCGCGCATTGCGCCC
AGCGCCATCTGATCGTTGGCAACCAGCATCGCAGTGGGAACGATGCCCTCATTCAGCATTTGCATGGTTT
GTTGAAAACCGGACATGGCACTCCAGTCGCCTTCCCGTTCCGCTATCGGCTGAATTTGATTGCGAGTGAG
ATATTTATGCCAGCCAGCCAGACGCAGACGCGCCGAGACAGAACTTAATGGGCCCGCTAACAGCGCGATT
TGCTGGTGACCCAATGCGACCAGATGCTCCACGCCCAGTCGCGTACCGTCTTCATGGGAGAAAATAATAC
TGTTGATGGGTGTCTGGTCAGAGACATCAAGAAATAACGCCGGAACATTAGTGCAGGCAGCTTCCACAGC
AATGGCATCCTGGTCATCCAGCGGATAGTTAATGATCAGCCCACTGACGCGTTGCGCGAGAAGATTGTGC
ACCGCCGCTTTACAGGCTTCGACGCCGCTTCGTTCTACCATCGACACCACCACGCTGGCACCCAGTTGAT
CGGCGCGAGATTTAATCGCCGCGACAATTTGCGACGGCGCGTGCAGGGCCAGACTGGAGGTGGCAACGCC
AATCAGCAACGACTGTTTGCCCGCCAGTTGTTGTGCCACGCGGTTGGGAATGTAATTCAGCTCCGCCATC
GCCGCTTCCACTTTTTCCCGCGTTTTCGCAGAAACGTGGCTGGCCTGGTTCACCACGCGGGAAACGGTCT
GATAAGAGACACCGGCATACTCTGCGACATCGTATAACGTTACTGGTTTCACATTCACCACCCTGAATTG
ACTCTCTTCCGGGCGCTATCATGCCATACCGCGAAAGGTTTTGCGCCATTCGATGGTGTCCGGGATCTCG
ACGCTCTCCCTTATGCGACTCCTGCATTAGGAAGCAGCCCAGTAGTAGGTTGAGGCCGTTGAGCACCGCC
GCCGCAAGGAATGGTGCATGCAAGGAGATGGCGCCCAACAGTCCCCCGGCCACGGGGCCTGCCACCATAC
CCACGCCGAAACAAGCGCTCATGAGCCCGAAGTGGCGAGCCCGATCTTCCCCATCGGTGATGTCGGCGAT
ATAGGCGCCAGCAACCGCACCTGTGGCGCCGGTGATGCCGGCCACGATGCGTCCGGCGTAGAGGATCGAG
ATCTCGATCCCGCGAAATTAATACGACTCACTATAGGGGAATTGTGAGCGGATAACAATTCCCCTCTAGA
AATAATTTTGTTTAACTTTAAGAAGGAGATATACCATGAAACATCACCATCACCATCACCCCATGAGCGA
TTACGACATCCCCACTACTGAGAATCTTTATTTTCAGGGCGCCATGGCTAGTAAGTTGCGCCTTCAGTTA
GACGCACATGCGAGCATCCACGAAAACGTGCGTCGCTTGCTTCAATTTACAACATCAATCATGGAGGCAA
ACGAAGAGGGTATTCGTAAGGATATTGACAGCGAGTTTCTGCACGACTTTCGCGTCGCCATTCGTCGTAG
CCGTTCCATCCTTCGTTTGTTAAACGGGGTATTCGACCCTGAAAAAACTGCATGGATGTTAGCAGGTTTA
CGTGAACTTGGGAAGCGCACGAATGACTTACGTGACAGTGATGTATACCTTTTGCGTCGTGAAGAATACA
CTTCATTACTTCCACCTAGCTTGCGCCCTGCCTTGGACCCATTCTTCAGCGACCTGGAAGCAGACAAACG
CTTGCACCACCGTCAATTTTGTCGTTACCTGACGGGACGCGAATACTCGGGGTTCATGACGAGCTTAAAA
GAATTTATCGCCGAAGGTGAACTGCCCGATCCCGAAACAGCCCCTTTGGCCGCAGAACCGACTGGTGATG
TCGCAGCTAAGACGATCCGCAAAGCCTTAAAGAAGGTTCTGGTCCACGGACGCCGCACGGGTTCAGAGAC
TTCTGATGCGGAATTGCACGAATTGCGTATTGATTGTAAAAAACTTCGCTACCTGTTAGAATTTTTCGCG
TCATTGTTTCCACCAAAAGCGACTGCGCAAGTGCTGGCTCAAATGGCAACTCTGCAAGACAACCTGGGGA
CCTTTGTTGACTTGACGGTACAAATGGAGTTTTTGCAGTCACGTTTAGAAACAATTCCCGCTGATCGCGG
GGGTATTAGTGAGGCGGCAGCTATCGGTGGACTGTTGACGACGTTATATCGCAAACGTGAAAAGGTGCGT
GAACACTTCCACGAAATTTTTTCCGGGTTCGATTCTAACGAGACCGGAGAGCTTTTCGATGAGCTGTTAA
CCGGGTTAGCGTGACTCGAGCACCACCACCACCACCACTGAGATCCGGCTGCTAACAAAGCCCGAAAGGA
AGCTGAGTTGGCTGCTGCCACCGCTGAGCAATAACTAGCATAACCCCTTGGGGCCTCTAAACGGGTCTTG
AGGGGTTTTTTGCTGAAAGGAGGAACTATATCCGGAT
Features (pLannotate 1.2.2; 20 found; start..end, strand, type, name):
     12..440     +  rep_origin     f1 ori (sequence partly withheld): f1 bacteriophage origin of replication; arrow indicates direction of (+) strand synthesis
    493..550     +  promoter       AmpR promoter (fragment): bla
    559..1374    -  CDS            KanR: aminoglycoside phosphotransferase; aph(3')-Ia; confers resistance to kanamycin in bacteria or G418 (Geneticin®) in eukaryotes
   1496..2084    +  rep_origin     ori: high-copy-number ColE1/pMB1/pBR322/pUC origin of replication
   2270..2409    -  misc_feature   bom: basis of mobility region from pBR322
   2511..2702    -  CDS            rop: Rop protein, which maintains plasmids at low copy number; rop
   2719..3099    +  CDS            YPB1_ECOLX: Protein predicted: Swiss-Prot protein existence level 4. From Escherichia coli.
   3171..3462    -  CDS            TcR (fragment): tetracycline efflux protein; tet; confers resistance to tetracycline
   3477..3498    -  protein_bind   CAP binding site: CAP binding activates transcription in the presence of cAMP. E. coli catabolite activator protein
   3511..4593    -  CDS            lacI: lac repressor; lacI; The lac repressor binds to the lac operator to inhibit transcription in E. coli. This inhibition can be relieved by adding lactose or isopropyl-β-D-thiogalactopyranoside (IPTG).
   4594..4671    -  promoter       lacI promoter: lacI
   4679..4958    -  CDS            TcR (fragment): tetracycline efflux protein; tet; confers resistance to tetracycline
   4980..4998    +  promoter       T7 promoter: promoter for bacteriophage T7 RNA polymerase
   4999..5023    +  protein_bind   lac operator: The lac repressor binds to the lac operator to inhibit transcription in E. coli. This inhibition can be relieved by adding lactose or isopropyl-β-D-thiogalactopyranoside (IPTG). lac repressor encoded by lacI
   5038..5060    +  RBS            RBS: efficient ribosome binding site from bacteriophage T7 gene 10 (Olins and Rangwala, 1989)
   5073..5091    +  CDS            7xHis (fragment): 6xHis affinity tag
   5120..5140    +  CDS            capTEV™ (fragment): composite tag for in vivo biotinylation, TEV protease cleavage, and 6xHis tagging
   6102..6119    +  CDS            9xHis (fragment): 9xHis affinity tag
   6129..6178    +  CDS            SET1 (fragment): solubility-enhancement tag derived from T7 phage gene 10B
   6186..6233    +  terminator     T7 terminator: transcription terminator for bacteriophage T7 RNA polymerase
