[The description below was written by a language model from this plasmid's Addgene catalogue record and pLannotate feature annotations shown in this document.]
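Description:
pMH-HT_CtCHAD-R438A-K441A is a bacterial expression plasmid of about 6.3 kb, built on the pMH-HT backbone, for producing a mutant CHAD domain in E. coli. The feature table shows a pET-like architecture. Replication relies on a ColE1/pBR322-type origin accompanied by the bom mobility region and the rop gene, which keeps copy number low, in agreement with the catalogue's low-copy designation. Selection is by kanamycin through an aminoglycoside phosphotransferase gene, and an f1 phage origin is also present. Short tetracycline-resistance fragments flanking the lacI region appear to be non-functional backbone remnants.

The expression cassette consists of a T7 promoter followed by a lac operator, the T7 gene 10 ribosome binding site and a T7 terminator. The plasmid also carries lacI under its own promoter, so transcription is repressed until IPTG is added and requires a host that supplies T7 RNA polymerase. The 951 bp insert, cloned between NcoI and XhoI, encodes residues 208–522 of the Chlorobium tepidum protein CT0884 (Q8KE09), corresponding to its CHAD domain, with Arg438 and Lys441 both changed to alanine. It is fused at the N terminus to a 6xHis tag and a TEV protease site, allowing metal-affinity purification and subsequent tag removal. A His-coding stretch is also annotated downstream of the insert, but the record does not say whether it is translated. The associated study characterises CHAD domains as inorganic polyphosphate-binding modules, so this double mutant was presumably used to test the role of these two basic residues, although the record states only that it expresses a CtCHAD mutant protein.
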