Addgene plasmid #127791: pMH-HT_CtCHAD-R438A-K441A
Purpose: Expresses a CtCHAD mutant protein in E. coli cells
Depositing lab: Michael Hothorn. Depositing organization: University of Geneva. Publication: Molecular characterization of CHAD domains as inorganic polyphosphate-binding modules. Lorenzo-Orts L, Hohmann U, Zhu J, Hothorn M. Life Sci Alliance. 2019 May 27;2(3). pii: 2/3/e201900385. doi: 10.26508/lsa.201900385. Print 2019 Jun. PubMed 31133615.
Backbone
  Vector backbone: pMH-HT
  Backbone manufacturer: Michael Hothorn
  Backbone size w/o insert (bp): 5311
  Total vector size (bp): 6262
  Vector type: Bacterial Expression
Growth in bacteria
  Bacterial resistance: Kanamycin, 50 μg/mL
  Growth temperature: 37°C
  Growth strain: DH5alpha
  Copy number: Low Copy
Gene/Insert
  Gene/Insert name: CtCHAD (alt name: Q8KE09)
  Species: Chlorobium tepidum
  Insert size (bp): 951
  Mutation: Residues 208-522 (CHAD domain), mutations in Arg438 and Lys441 to Ala
  Entrez Gene: CT0884 (a.k.a. CT0884)
  Tag / fusion protein: 6xHis tag + TEV cleavage site (N terminal on insert)
  Cloning method: Restriction Enzyme; 5′ cloning site NcoI (not destroyed); 3′ cloning site XhoI (not destroyed)
  Sequencing primers: 5′ TGCGTCCGGCGTAGAGGATCGAGATCT; 3′ CAGCTTCCTTTCGGGCTTTGTTAGCAG
Terms and licenses: Academic/Nonprofit Terms; Industry Terms: Not Available to Industry
How to cite: pMH-HT_CtCHAD-R438A-K441A was a gift from Michael Hothorn (Addgene plasmid # 127791 ; http://n2t.net/addgene:127791 ; RRID:Addgene_127791)
